>Addgene plasmid #140986 | pcDNA5/FRT/TO-GAlpha13-RLuc8 | addgene full sequence | sequence record 301587 | Addgene NGS Result
GACGGATCGGGAGATCTCCCGATCCCCTATGGTGCACTCTCAGTACAATCTGCTCTGATGCCGCATAGTT
AAGCCAGTATCTGCTCCCTGCTTGTGTGTTGGAGGTCGCTGAGTAGTGCGCGAGCAAAATTTAAGCTACA
ACAAGGCAAGGCTTGACCGACAATTGCATGAAGAATCTGCTTAGGGTTAGGCGTTTTGCGCTGCTTCGCG
ATGTACGGGCCAGATATACGCGTTGACATTGATTATTGACTAGTTATTAATAGTAATCAATTACGGGGTC
ATTAGTTCATAGCCCATATATGGAGTTCCGCGTTACATAACTTACGGTAAATGGCCCGCCTGGCTGACCG
CCCAACGACCCCCGCCCATTGACGTCAATAATGACGTATGTTCCCATAGTAACGCCAATAGGGACTTTCC
ATTGACGTCAATGGGTGGAGTATTTACGGTAAACTGCCCACTTGGCAGTACATCAAGTGTATCATATGCC
AAGTACGCCCCCTATTGACGTCAATGACGGTAAATGGCCCGCCTGGCATTATGCCCAGTACATGACCTTA
TGGGACTTTCCTACTTGGCAGTACATCTACGTATTAGTCATCGCTATTACCATGGTGATGCGGTTTTGGC
AGTACATCAATGGGCGTGGATAGCGGTTTGACTCACGGGGATTTCCAAGTCTCCACCCCATTGACGTCAA
TGGGAGTTTGTTTTGGCACCAAAATCAACGGGACTTTCCAAAATGTCGTAACAACTCCGCCCCATTGACG
CAAATGGGCGGTAGGCGTGTACGGTGGGAGGTCTATATAAGCAGAGCTCTCCCTATCAGTGATAGAGATC
TCCCTATCAGTGATAGAGATCGTCGACGAGCTCGTTTAGTGAACCGTCAGATCGCCTGGAGACGCCATCC
ACGCTGTTTTGACCTCCATAGAAGACACCGGGACCGATCCAGCCTCCGGACTCTAGCGTTTAAACTTAAG
CTTGGTACCGAGCTCGGATCCACTAGTCCAGTGTGGTGGAATTCTGCAGATATCACCACCGCCAGCTCCT
CCCTGGCCAAGGACACTTCATCGACCGGTGAGAACCTGTACTTCCAGCTAATGGCGGACTTCCTGCCGTC
GCGGTCCGTGCTGTCCGTGTGCTTCCCCGGCTGCCTGCTGACGAGTGGCGAGGCCGAGCAGCAACGCAAG
TCCAAGGAGATCGACAAATGCCTGTCTCGGGAAAAGACCTATGTGAAGCGGCTGGTGAAGATCCTGCTGC
TGGGCGCGGGCGAGAGCGGCAAGTCCACCTTCCTGAAGCAGATGCGGATCATCCACGGGCAGGACTTCGA
CCAGCGCGCGCGCGAGGAGTTCCGCCCCACCATCTACAGCAACGTGATCAAAGGTATGAGGGTGCTGGTT
GATGCTCGAGAGAAGCTTCATATTCCCTGGGGAGACAACTCAAACCAACAACATGGAGATAAGATGATGT
CGTTTTCTGGTGGTGGTGGATCCATGGCTTCCAAGGTGTACGACCCCGAGCAACGCAAACGCATGATCAC
TGGGCCTCAGTGGTGGGCTCGCTGCAAGCAAATGAACGTGCTGGACTCCTTCATCAACTACTATGATTCC
GAGAAGCACGCCGAGAACGCCGTGATTTTTCTGCATGGTAACGCTACCTCCAGCTACCTGTGGAGGCACG
TCGTGCCTCACATCGAGCCCGTGGCTAGATGCATCATCCCTGATCTGATCGGAATGGGTAAGTCCGGCAA
GAGCGGGAATGGCTCATATCGCCTCCTGGATCACTACAAGTACCTCACCGCTTGGTTCGAGCTGCTGAAC
CTTCCAAAGAAAATCATCTTTGTGGGCCACGACTGGGGGGCTGCTCTGGCCTTTCACTACGCCTACGAGC
ACCAAGACAGGATCAAGGCCATCGTCCATATGGAGAGTGTCGTGGACGTGATCGAGTCCTGGGACGAGTG
GCCTGACATCGAGGAGGATATCGCCCTGATCAAGAGCGAAGAGGGCGAGAAAATGGTGCTTGAGAATAAC
TTCTTCGTCGAGACCGTGCTCCCAAGCAAGATCATGCGGAAACTGGAGCCTGAGGAGTTCGCTGCCTACC
TGGAGCCATTCAAGGAGAAGGGCGAGGTTAGACGGCCTACCCTCTCCTGGCCTCGCGAGATCCCTCTCGT
TAAGGGAGGCAAGCCCGACGTCGTCCAGATTGTCCGCAACTACAACGCCTACCTTCGGGCCAGCGACGAT
CTGCCTAAGCTGTTCATCGAGTCCGACCCTGGGTTCTTTTCCAACGCTATTGTCGAGGGAGCTAAGAAGT
TCCCTAACACCGAGTTCGTGAAGGTGAAGGGCCTCCACTTCCTCCAGGAGGACGCTCCAGATGAAATGGG
TAAGTACATCAAGAGCTTCGTGGAGCGCGTGCTGAAGAACGAGCAGAGCGGAGGAGGCGGCAGTGATACC
CGGGCCCCCATGGCAGCCCAAGGAATGGTGGAAACAAGGGTTTTCTTACAATATCTTCCTGCTATAAGAG
CATTATGGGCAGACAGCGGCATACAGAATGCCTATGACCGGCGTCGAGAATTTCAACTGGGTGAATCTGT
AAAATATTTCCTGGATAACTTGGATAAACTTGGAGAACCAGATTATATTCCATCACAACAAGATATTCTG
CTTGCCAGAAGACCCACCAAAGGCATCCATGAATACGACTTTGAAATAAAAAATGTTCCTTTCAAAATGG
TTGATGTAGGTGGTCAGAGATCAGAAAGGAAACGTTGGTTTGAATGTTTCGACAGTGTGACATCAATACT
TTTCCTTGTTTCCTCAAGTGAATTTGACCAGGTGCTTATGGAAGATCGACTGACCAATCGCCTTACAGAG
TCTCTGAACATTTTTGAAACAATCGTCAATAACCGGGTTTTCAGCAATGTCTCCATAATTCTGTTCTTAA
ACAAGACAGACTTGCTTGAGGAGAAGGTGCAAATTGTGAGCATCAAAGACTATTTCCTAGAATTTGAAGG
GGATCCCCACTGCTTAAGAGACGTCCAAAAATTCCTGGTGGAATGTTTCCGGAACAAACGCCGGGACCAG
CAACAGAAGCCCTTATACCACCACTTCACCACTGCTATCAACACGGAGAACATCCGCCTTGTTTTCCGTG
ACGTGAAGGATACTATTCTGCATGACAACCTCAAGCAGCTTATGCTACAGTGATAGCTCGAGTCTAGAGG
GCCCGTTTAAACCCGCTGATCAGCCTCGACTGTGCCTTCTAGTTGCCAGCCATCTGTTGTTTGCCCCTCC
CCCGTGCCTTCCTTGACCCTGGAAGGTGCCACTCCCACTGTCCTTTCCTAATAAAATGAGGAAATTGCAT
CGCATTGTCTGAGTAGGTGTCATTCTATTCTGGGGGGTGGGGTGGGGCAGGACAGCAAGGGGGAGGATTG
GGAAGACAATAGCAGGCATGCTGGGGATGCGGTGGGCTCTATGGCTTCTGAGGCGGAAAGAACCAGCTGG
GGCTCTAGGGGGTATCCCC
[124 nt withheld, positions 3520-3643]
C
[91 nt withheld, positions 3645-3735]
AGGGTGATGGTTCACGTACCTAGAAGTTCCTATTCCGAAGTTCCTATTCTCTAGAAAGTATAGGAACTTC
CTTGGCCAAAAAGCCTGAACTCACCGCGACGTCTGTCGAGAAGTTTCTGATCGAAAAGTTCGACAGCGTC
TCCGACCTGATGCAGCTCTCGGAGGGCGAAGAATCTCGTGCTTTCAGCTTCGATGTAGGAGGGCGTGGAT
ATGTCCTGCGGGTAAATAGCTGCGCCGATGGTTTCTACAAAGATCGTTATGTTTATCGGCACTTTGCATC
GGCCGCGCTCCCGATTCCGGAAGTGCTTGACATTGGGGAATTCAGCGAGAGCCTGACCTATTGCATCTCC
CGCCGTGCACAGGGTGTCACGTTGCAAGACCTGCCTGAAACCGAACTGCCCGCTGTTCTGCAGCCGGTCG
CGGAGGCCATGGATGCGATCGCTGCGGCCGATCTTAGCCAGACGAGCGGGTTCGGCCCATTCGGACCGCA
AGGAATCGGTCAATACACTACATGGCGTGATTTCATATGCGCGATTGCTGATCCCCATGTGTATCACTGG
CAAACTGTGATGGACGACACCGTCAGTGCGTCCGTCGCGCAGGCTCTCGATGAGCTGATGCTTTGGGCCG
AGGACTGCCCCGAAGTCCGGCACCTCGTGCACGCGGATTTCGGCTCCAACAATGTCCTGACGGACAATGG
CCGCATAACAGCGGTCATTGACTGGAGCGAGGCGATGTTCGGGGATTCCCAATACGAGGTCGCCAACATC
TTCTTCTGGAGGCCGTGGTTGGCTTGTATGGAGCAGCAGACGCGCTACTTCGAGCGGAGGCATCCGGAGC
TTGCAGGATCGCCGCGGCTCCGGGCGTATATGCTCCGCATTGGTCTTGACCAACTCTATCAGAGCTTGGT
TGACGGCAATTTCGATGATGCAGCTTGGGCGCAGGGTCGATGCGACGCAATCGTCCGATCCGGAGCCGGG
ACTGTCGGGCGTACACAAATCGCCCGCAGAAGCGCGGCCGTCTGGACCGATGGCTGTGTAGAAGTACTCG
CCGATAGTGGAAACCGACGCCCCAGCACTCGTCCGAGGGCAAAGGAATAGCACGTACTACGAGATTTCGA
TTCCACCGCCGCCTTCTATGAAAGGTTGGGCTTCGGAATCGTTTTCCGGGACGCCGGCTGGATGATCCTC
CAGCGCGGGGATCTCATGCTGGAGTTCTTCGCCCACCCCAACTTGTTTATTGCAGCTTATAATGGTTACA
AATAAAGCAATAGCATCACAAATTTCACAAATAAAGCATTTTTTTCACTGCATTCTAGTTGTGGTTTGTC
CAAACTCATCAATGTATCTTATCATGTCTGTATACCGTCGACCTCTAGCTAGAGCTTGGCGTAATCATGG
TCATAGCTGTTTCCTGTGTGAAATTGTTATCCGCTCACAATTCCACACAACATACGAGCCGGAAGCATAA
AGTGTAAAGCCTGGGGTGCCTAATGAGTGAGCTAACTCACATTAATTGCGTTGCGCTCACTGCCCGCTTT
CCAGTCGGGAAACCTGTCGTGCCAGCTGCATTAATGAATCGGCCAACGCGCGGGGAGAGGCGGTTTGCGT
ATTGGGCGCTCTTCCGCTTCCTCGCTCACTGACTCGCTGCGCTCGGTCGTTCGGCTGCGGCGAGCGGTAT
CAGCTCACTCAAAGGCGGTAATACGGTTATCCACAGAATCAGGGGATAACGCAGGAAAGAACATGTGAGC
AAAAGGCCAGCAAAAGGCCAGGAACCGTAAAAAGGCCGCGTTGCTGGCGTTTTTCCATAGGCTCCGCCCC
CCTGACGAGCATCACAAAAATCGACGCTCAAGTCAGAGGTGGCGAAACCCGACAGGACTATAAAGATACC
AGGCGTTTCCCCCTGGAAGCTCCCTCGTGCGCTCTCCTGTTCCGACCCTGCCGCTTACCGGATACCTGTC
CGCCTTTCTCCCTTCGGGAAGCGTGGCGCTTTCTCATAGCTCACGCTGTAGGTATCTCAGTTCGGTGTAG
GTCGTTCGCTCCAAGCTGGGCTGTGTGCACGAACCCCCCGTTCAGCCCGACCGCTGCGCCTTATCCGGTA
ACTATCGTCTTGAGTCCAACCCGGTAAGACACGACTTATCGCCACTGGCAGCAGCCACTGGTAACAGGAT
TAGCAGAGCGAGGTATGTAGGCGGTGCTACAGAGTTCTTGAAGTGGTGGCCTAACTACGGCTACACTAGA
AGAACAGTATTTGGTATCTGCGCTCTGCTGAAGCCAGTTACCTTCGGAAAAAGAGTTGGTAGCTCTTGAT
CCGGCAAACAAACCACCGCTGGTAGCGGTGGTTTTTTTGTTTGCAAGCAGCAGATTACGCGCAGAAAAAA
AGGATCTCAAGAAGATCCTTTGATCTTTTCTACGGGGTCTGACGCTCAGTGGAACGAAAACTCACGTTAA
GGGATTTTGGTCATGAGATTATCAAAAAGGATCTTCACCTAGATCCTTTTAAATTAAAAATGAAGTTTTA
AATCAATCTAAAGTATATATGAGTAAACTTGGTCTGACAGTTACCAATGCTTAATCAGTGAGGCACCTAT
CTCAGCGATCTGTCTATTTCGTTCATCCATAGTTGCCTGACTCCCCGTCGTGTAGATAACTACGATACGG
GAGGGCTTACCATCTGGCCCCAGTGCTGCAATGATACCGCGAGACCCACGCTCACCGGCTCCAGATTTAT
CAGCAATAAACCAGCCAGCCGGAAGGGCCGAGCGCAGAAGTGGTCCTGCAACTTTATCCGCCTCCATCCA
GTCTATTAATTGTTGCCGGGAAGCTAGAGTAAGTAGTTCGCCAGTTAATAGTTTGCGCAACGTTGTTGCC
ATTGCTACAGGCATCGTGGTGTCACGCTCGTCGTTTGGTATGGCTTCATTCAGCTCCGGTTCCCAACGAT
CAAGGCGAGTTACATGATCCCCCATGTTGTGCAAAAAAGCGGTTAGCTCCTTCGGTCCTCCGATCGTTGT
CAGAAGTAAGTTGGCCGCAGTGTTATCACTCATGGTTATGGCAGCACTGCATAATTCTCTTACTGTCATG
CCATCCGTAAGATGCTTTTCTGTGACTGGTGAGTACTCAACCAAGTCATTCTGAGAATAGTGTATGCGGC
GACCGAGTTGCTCTTGCCCGGCGTCAATACGGGATAATACCGCGCCACATAGCAGAACTTTAAAAGTGCT
CATCATTGGAAAACGTTCTTCGGGGCGAAAACTCTCAAGGATCTTACCGCTGTTGAGATCCAGTTCGATG
TAACCCACTCGTGCACCCAACTGATCTTCAGCATCTTTTACTTTCACCAGCGTTTCTGGGTGAGCAAAAA
CAGGAAGGCAAAATGCCGCAAAAAAGGGAATAAGGGCGACACGGAAATGTTGAATACTCATACTCTTCCT
TTTTCAATATTATTGAAGCATTTATCAGGGTTATTGTCTCATGAGCGGATACATATTTGAATGTATTTAG
AAAAATAAACAAATAGGGGTTCCGCGCACATTTCCCCGAAAAGTGCCACCTGACGTC
Features (pLannotate 1.2.2; 23 found; start..end, strand, type, name):
     28..80      -  misc_feature   bom (fragment): basis of mobility region from pBR322
    235..614     +  enhancer       CMV enhancer: human cytomegalovirus immediate early enhancer
    615..818     +  promoter       CMV promoter: human cytomegalovirus (CMV) immediate early promoter
    820..839     +  promoter       PLtetO-1 promoter (fragment): modified phage lambda PL promoter with tet operator sites (Lutz and Bujard, 1997)
    841..860     +  promoter       PLtetO-1 promoter (fragment): modified phage lambda PL promoter with tet operator sites (Lutz and Bujard, 1997)
    868..901     +  promoter       TRE3GV promoter (fragment): 3rd-generation Tet-responsive promoter that can be activated by binding of Tet-On® 3G, optimized for retroviral and lentiviral vectors
   1188..1484    +  CDS            gpa-12 (fragment): GPA12_CAEEL - Experimental evidence at protein level: Swiss-Prot protein existence level 1. Guanine nucleotide-binding proteins (G proteins) are involved as modulators or transducers in various transmembrane signaling systems (Probable). May play a role in resistance to fungal infection in the epidermis by regulating the up-regulation of several antimicrobial peptides of the NLP and CNC families (PubMed:22470487, PubMed:19380113). Upstream of plc-3, tpa-1 and the p38-like pathway, required for the expression of antimicrobial peptide nlp-29 in the epidermis in response to fungal infection or ph
   1494..2426    +  CDS            hRluc: Renilla luciferase human codon-optimized
   2493..3200    +  CDS            gpa-12 (fragment): GPA12_CAEEL - Experimental evidence at protein level: Swiss-Prot protein existence level 1. Guanine nucleotide-binding proteins (G proteins) are involved as modulators or transducers in various transmembrane signaling systems (Probable). May play a role in resistance to fungal infection in the epidermis by regulating the up-regulation of several antimicrobial peptides of the NLP and CNC families (PubMed:22470487, PubMed:19380113). Upstream of plc-3, tpa-1 and the p38-like pathway, required for the expression of antimicrobial peptide nlp-29 in the epidermis in response to fungal infection or ph
   3250..3474    +  polyA_signal   bGH poly(A) signal: bovine growth hormone polyadenylation signal
   3478..3499    +  promoter       SV40 promoter (fragment): SV40 enhancer and early promoter
   3520..3753    +  rep_origin     f1 ori (fragment) (sequence partly withheld): f1 bacteriophage origin of replication; arrow indicates direction of (+) strand synthesis
   3758..3805    +  protein_bind   FRT: FLP-mediated recombination occurs in the 8-bp core sequence TCTAGAAA (Turan and Bode, 2011). FLP recombinase from the Saccharomyces cerevisiae 2μ plasmid
   3813..4835    +  CDS            HygR: aminoglycoside phosphotransferase from E. coli; aph(4)-Ia; confers resistance to hygromycin
   4845..4970    +  CDS            ble (fragment): BLE_KLEPN - Experimental evidence at protein level: Swiss-Prot protein existence level 1. Binding protein with a strong affinity to the bleomycin family of antibiotics. Binds to CL990; an antimitotic-antibiotic compound. From Klebsiella pneumoniae.
   4965..5086    +  polyA_signal   SV40 poly(A) signal: SV40 polyadenylation signal
   5159..5175    -  protein_bind   lac operator: The lac repressor binds to the lac operator to inhibit transcription in E. coli. This inhibition can be relieved by adding lactose or isopropyl-β-D-thiogalactopyranoside (IPTG). lac repressor encoded by lacI
   5183..5213    -  promoter       lac promoter: promoter for the E. coli lac operon
   5228..5249    -  protein_bind   CAP binding site: CAP binding activates transcription in the presence of cAMP. E. coli catabolite activator protein
   5262..5354    -  CDS            lacI (fragment): lac repressor; lacI; The lac repressor binds to the lac operator to inhibit transcription in E. coli. This inhibition can be relieved by adding lactose or isopropyl-β-D-thiogalactopyranoside (IPTG).
   5537..6125    -  rep_origin     ori: high-copy-number ColE1/pMB1/pBR322/pUC origin of replication
   6296..7156    -  CDS            AmpR: β-lactamase; bla; confers resistance to ampicillin, carbenicillin, and related antibiotics
   7157..7261    -  promoter       AmpR promoter: bla
