[The description below was written by a language model from this plasmid's Addgene catalogue record and pLannotate feature annotations shown in this document.]
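Description:
pcDNA5/FRT/TO-GAlpha13-RLuc8 is a mammalian expression plasmid of about 7.3 kb, built on the Invitrogen pcDNA5/FRT/TO backbone. It encodes human Gα13 (GNA13) carrying an internal Renilla luciferase variant. In bacteria it is maintained through a high-copy ColE1/pUC-type origin and selected with ampicillin via the bla gene. A partial f1 origin and remnants of lac regulatory sequence are also annotated in the backbone.

The expression cassette is driven by the CMV immediate-early enhancer and promoter. Short tet operator matches lie immediately downstream, consistent with the tetracycline-regulatable "TO" design: transcription is repressed in cells expressing the Tet repressor and is otherwise constitutive. The cassette ends in a bovine growth hormone polyadenylation signal. The insert is roughly 2.1 kb. According to the record, RLuc8 flanked by SGGGGS linkers is inserted at amino acid position 126 of the alpha subunit. The feature table reflects this as a humanised Renilla luciferase coding region sandwiched between two G-alpha fragments. The annotation tool labelled these fragments by homology to a nematode Gα12-family protein, but they correspond to the human GNA13 sequence.

Downstream sits an FRT site directly ahead of a hygromycin resistance gene with an SV40 polyadenylation signal and no annotated promoter of its own. This arrangement allows Flp-mediated integration into a compatible genomic FRT locus, which activates hygromycin selection for isogenic stable lines.

The fusion protein serves as the luciferase donor of a BRET2 biosensor that reports heterotrimeric G protein dissociation. It belongs to the TRUPATH platform for profiling GPCR coupling across G protein families, generated under a programme focused on understudied druggable proteins.
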