Addgene plasmid #140986: pcDNA5/FRT/TO-GAlpha13-RLuc8
Purpose: Encodes a G alpha subunit (GNA13) containing RLuc8 as an optimal component of a BRET2 biosensor for studying heterotrimeric G protein dissociation
Depositing lab: Bryan Roth. Publication: TRUPATH, an open-source biosensor platform for interrogating the GPCR transducerome. Olsen RHJ, DiBerto JF, English JG, Glaudin AM, Krumm BE, Slocum ST, Che T, Gavin AC, McCorvy JD, Roth BL, Strachan RT. Nat Chem Biol. 2020 May 4. pii: 10.1038/s41589-020-0535-8. doi: 10.1038/s41589-020-0535-8. PubMed 32367019.
Backbone
  Vector backbone: pcDNA5/FRT/TO
  Backbone manufacturer: Invitrogen
  Backbone size w/o insert (bp): 5203
  Vector type: Mammalian Expression, Luciferase
  Selectable markers: Hygromycin
Growth in bacteria
  Bacterial resistance: Ampicillin, 100 μg/mL
  Growth temperature: 37°C
  Growth strain: NEB Stable
  Copy number: High Copy
Gene/Insert
  Gene/Insert name: GAlpha13-RLuc8 (alt name: GNA13)
  Species: H. sapiens (human)
  Insert size (bp): 2103
  Mutation: RLuc8 and flanking SGGGGS linkers have been inserted at amino acid position 126 of the alpha subunit
  Entrez Gene: GNA13 (a.k.a. G13, HG1N)
  Promoter: CMV
  Cloning method: Gibson Cloning
  Sequencing primers: 5′ CGCAAATGGGCGGTAGGCGTG; 3′ TAGAAGGCACAGTCGAGG
Terms and licenses: Academic/Nonprofit Terms; Industry Terms: Not Available to Industry
Depositor comments: These plasmids were generated as part of the Illuminating the Druggable Genome (IDG) program sponsored by the NIH Common Fund. The goal of this program is to identify, gather, and distribute information and resources for proteins that currently are not well-studied yet belong to commonly drug-targeted protein families: protein kinases, non-olfactory G-protein coupled receptors (GPCRs), and ion channels. The IDG program is designed to develop fundamental research tools for understudied proteins, elucidate their function, and disseminate the IDG-related resources and data to the greater scientific community.
How to cite: pcDNA5/FRT/TO-GAlpha13-RLuc8 was a gift from Bryan Roth (Addgene plasmid # 140986 ; http://n2t.net/addgene:140986 ; RRID:Addgene_140986)
